>Addgene plasmid #145249 | pGAL4-DBD-OLIG2-Adel-IDR | addgene full sequence | sequence record 316700 | Addgene NGS Result
GACATTGATTATTGACTAGTTATTAATAGTAATCAATTACGGGGTCATTAGTTCATAGCCCATATATGGA
GTTCCGCGTTACATAACTTACGGTAAATGGCCCGCCTGGCTGACCGCCCAACGACCCCCGCCCATTGACG
TCAATAATGACGTATGTTCCCATAGTAACGCCAATAGGGACTTTCCATTGACGTCAATGGGTGGAGTATT
TACGGTAAACTGCCCACTTGGCAGTACATCAAGTGTATCATATGCCAAGTACGCCCCCTATTGACGTCAA
TGACGGTAAATGGCCCGCCTGGCATTATGCCCAGTACATGACCTTATGGGACTTTCCTACTTGGCAGTAC
ATCTACGTATTAGTCATCGCTATTACCATGGTGATGCGGTTTTGGCAGTACATCAATGGGCGTGGATAGC
GGTTTGACTCACGGGGATTTCCAAGTCTCCACCCCATTGACGTCAATGGGAGTTTGTTTTGGCACCAAAA
TCAACGGGACTTTCCAAAATGTCGTAACAACTCCGCCCCATTGACGCAAATGGGCGGTAGGCGTGTACGG
TGGGAGGTCTATATAAGCAGAGCTCTCTGGCTAACTAGAGAACCCACTGCTTACTGGCTTATCGAAATTA
ATACGACTCACTATAGGGAGACCCAAGCTTGGTACCGAGCTCGGATCCACTAGTAACGGCCGCCAGTGTG
CTGGAATTCATGAAGCTACTGTCTTCTATCGAACAAGCATGCGATATTTGCCGACTTAAAAAGCTCAAGT
GCTCCAAAGAAAAACCGAAGTGCGCCAAGTGTCTGAAGAACAACTGGGAGTGTCGCTACTCTCCCAAAAC
CAAAAGGTCTCCGCTGACTAGGGCACATCTGACAGAAGTGGAATCAAGGCTAGAAAGACTGGAACAGCTA
TTTCTACTGATTTTTCCTCGAGAAGACCTTGACATGATTTTGAAAATGGATTCTTTACAGGATATAAAAG
CATTGTTAACAGGATTATTTGTACAAGATAATGTGAATAAAGATGCCGTCACAGATAGATTGGCTTCAGT
GGAGACTGATATGCCTCTAACATTGAGACAGCATAGAATAAGTGCGACATCATCATCGGAAGAGAGTAGT
AACAAAGGTCAAAGACAGTTGACTGTATCGGCGATCGCTTTCCATCCCTCTGCTTGCGGAGGTCTGGCGC
ACAGCGCACCTTTGCCCGCTGCCACGGCACATCCACATGCGGCACATCATCCGGCCGTGCACCATCCTAT
ACTCCCGCCCGTATCTAGCGCATCATTGCCGGGGAGTGGCCTCCCTAGTGTAGGTTCCATCAGACCACCA
CATGGACTTCTTAAATCCCCGTCCCCCCTTGGTGGTGGTGGGGGTGGATCTGGAGCGTCCGGAGGCTTTC
AACATTGGGGCGGAATGCCATGCCCGTGTTCCATGTGCCAAGTCCCCCCTCCACATCACCACGTCTCTGC
AATGGGTGCTGGGTCACTCCCTAGGCTCACTAGCGACGCCAAGTAGCGTACGTCTAGAGGGCCCTATTCT
ATAGTGTCACCTAAATGCTAGAGCTCGCTGATCAGCCTCGACTGTGCCTTCTAGTTGCCAGCCATCTGTT
GTTTGCCCCTCCCCCGTGCCTTCCTTGACCCTGGAAGGTGCCACTCCCACTGTCCTTTCCTAATAAAATG
AGGAAATTGCATCGCATTGTCTGAGTAGGTGTCATTCTATTCTGGGGGGTGGGGTGGGGCAGGACAGCAA
GGGGGAGGATTGGGAAGACAATAGCAGGCATGCTGGGGATGCGGTGGGCTCTATGGCTTCTGAGGCGGAA
AGAACCAGCTGGGGCTCTAGGGGGTATCCCC
[124 nt withheld, positions 1852-1975]
C
[91 nt withheld, positions 1977-2067]
A
[49 nt withheld, positions 2069-2117]
CCTTTGACGTTGGAGTCCACGTTCTTT
[37 nt withheld, positions 2145-2181]
ACCCTATCTCGGTCTATTCTTTTGATTTATAAGGGATTTTGCCGATTTCGGCCTATTGGTTAAAAAATGA
GCTGATTTAACAAAAATTTAACGCGAATTAATTCTGTGGAATGTGTGTCAGTTAGGGTGTGGAAAGTCCC
CAGGCTCCCCAGCAGGCAGAAGTATGCAAAGCATGCATCTCAATTAGTCAGCAACCAGGTGTGGAAAGTC
CCCAGGCTCCCCAGCAGGCAGAAGTATGCAAAGCATGCATCTCAATTAGTCAGCAACCATAGTCCCGCCC
CTAACTCCGCCCATCCCGCCCCTAACTCCGCCCAGTTCCGCCCATTCTCCGCCCCATGGCTGACTAATTT
TTTTTATTTATGCAGAGGCCGAGGCCGCCTCTGCCTCTGAGCTATTCCAGAAGTAGTGAGGAGGCTTTTT
TGGAGGCCTAGGCTTTTGCAAAAAGCTCCCGGGAGCTTGTATATCCATTTTCGGATCTGATCAAGAGACA
GGATGAGGATCGTTTCGCATGATTGAACAAGATGGATTGCACGCAGGTTCTCCGGCCGCTTGGGTGGAGA
GGCTATTCGGCTATGACTGGGCACAACAGACAATCGGCTGCTCTGATGCCGCCGTGTTCCGGCTGTCAGC
GCAGGGGCGCCCGGTTCTTTTTGTCAAGACCGACCTGTCCGGTGCCCTGAATGAACTGCAGGACGAGGCA
GCGCGGCTATCGTGGCTGGCCACGACGGGCGTTCCTTGCGCAGCTGTGCTCGACGTTGTCACTGAAGCGG
GAAGGGACTGGCTGCTATTGGGCGAAGTGCCGGGGCAGGATCTCCTGTCATCTCACCTTGCTCCTGCCGA
GAAAGTATCCATCATGGCTGATGCAATGCGGCGGCTGCATACGCTTGATCCGGCTACCTGCCCATTCGAC
CACCAAGCGAAACATCGCATCGAGCGAGCACGTACTCGGATGGAAGCCGGTCTTGTCGATCAGGATGATC
TGGACGAAGAGCATCAGGGGCTCGCGCCAGCCGAACTGTTCGCCAGGCTCAAGGCGCGCATGCCCGACGG
CGAGGATCTCGTCGTGACCCATGGCGATGCCTGCTTGCCGAATATCATGGTGGAAAATGGCCGCTTTTCT
GGATTCATCGACTGTGGCCGGCTGGGTGTGGCGGACCGCTATCAGGACATAGCGTTGGCTACCCGTGATA
TTGCTGAAGAGCTTGGCGGCGAATGGGCTGACCGCTTCCTCGTGCTTTACGGTATCGCCGCTCCCGATTC
GCAGCGCATCGCCTTCTATCGCCTTCTTGACGAGTTCTTCTGAGCGGGACTCTGGGGTTCGAAATGACCG
ACCAAGCGACGCCCAACCTGCCATCACGAGATTTCGATTCCACCGCCGCCTTCTATGAAAGGTTGGGCTT
CGGAATCGTTTTCCGGGACGCCGGCTGGATGATCCTCCAGCGCGGGGATCTCATGCTGGAGTTCTTCGCC
CACCCCAACTTGTTTATTGCAGCTTATAATGGTTACAAATAAAGCAATAGCATCACAAATTTCACAAATA
AAGCATTTTTTTCACTGCATTCTAGTTGTGGTTTGTCCAAACTCATCAATGTATCTTATCATGTCTGTAT
ACCGTCGACCTCTAGCTAGAGCTTGGCGTAATCATGGTCATAGCTGTTTCCTGTGTGAAATTGTTATCCG
CTCACAATTCCACACAACATACGAGCCGGAAGCATAAAGTGTAAAGCCTGGGGTGCCTAATGAGTGAGCT
AACTCACATTAATTGCGTTGCGCTCACTGCCCGCTTTCCAGTCGGGAAACCTGTCGTGCCAGCTGCATTA
ATGAATCGGCCAACGCGCGGGGAGAGGCGGTTTGCGTATTGGGCGCTCTTCCGCTTCCTCGCTCACTGAC
TCGCTGCGCTCGGTCGTTCGGCTGCGGCGAGCGGTATCAGCTCACTCAAAGGCGGTAATACGGTTATCCA
CAGAATCAGGGGATAACGCAGGAAAGAACATGTGAGCAAAAGGCCAGCAAAAGGCCAGGAACCGTAAAAA
GGCCGCGTTGCTGGCGTTTTTCCATAGGCTCCGCCCCCCTGACGAGCATCACAAAAATCGACGCTCAAGT
CAGAGGTGGCGAAACCCGACAGGACTATAAAGATACCAGGCGTTTCCCCCTGGAAGCTCCCTCGTGCGCT
CTCCTGTTCCGACCCTGCCGCTTACCGGATACCTGTCCGCCTTTCTCCCTTCGGGAAGCGTGGCGCTTTC
TCATAGCTCACGCTGTAGGTATCTCAGTTCGGTGTAGGTCGTTCGCTCCAAGCTGGGCTGTGTGCACGAA
CCCCCCGTTCAGCCCGACCGCTGCGCCTTATCCGGTAACTATCGTCTTGAGTCCAACCCGGTAAGACACG
ACTTATCGCCACTGGCAGCAGCCACTGGTAACAGGATTAGCAGAGCGAGGTATGTAGGCGGTGCTACAGA
GTTCTTGAAGTGGTGGCCTAACTACGGCTACACTAGAAGAACAGTATTTGGTATCTGCGCTCTGCTGAAG
CCAGTTACCTTCGGAAAAAGAGTTGGTAGCTCTTGATCCGGCAAACAAACCACCGCTGGTAGCGGTGGTT
TTTTTGTTTGCAAGCAGCAGATTACGCGCAGAAAAAAAGGATCTCAAGAAGATCCTTTGATCTTTTCTAC
GGGGTCTGACGCTCAGTGGAACGAAAACTCACGTTAAGGGATTTTGGTCATGAGATTATCAAAAAGGATC
TTCACCTAGATCCTTTTAAATTAAAAATGAAGTTTTAAATCAATCTAAAGTATATATGAGTAAACTTGGT
CTGACAGTTACCAATGCTTAATCAGTGAGGCACCTATCTCAGCGATCTGTCTATTTCGTTCATCCATAGT
TGCCTGACTTCCCGTCGTGTAGATAACTACGATACGGGAGGGCTTACCATCTGGCCCCAGTGCTGCAATG
ATACCGCGAGACCCACGCTCACCGGCTCCAGATTTATCAGCAATAAACCAGCCAGCCGGAAGGGCCGAGC
GCAGAAGTGGTCCTGCAACTTTATCCGCCTCCATCCAGTCTATTAATTGTTGCCGGGAAGCTAGAGTAAG
TAGTTCGCCAGTTAATAGTTTGCGCAACGTTGTTGCCATTGCTACAGGCATCGTGGTGTCACGCTCGTCG
TTTGGTATGGCTTCATTCAGCTCCGGTTCCCAACGATCAAGGCGAGTTACATGATCCCCCATGTTGTGCA
AAAAAGCGGTTAGCTCCTTCGGTCCTCCGATCGTTGTCAGAAGTAAGTTGGCCGCAGTGTTATCACTCAT
GGTTATGGCAGCACTGCATAATTCTCTTACTGTCATGCCATCCGTAAGATGCTTTTCTGTGACTGGTGAG
TACTCAACCAAGTCATTCTGAGAATAGTGTATGCGGCGACCGAGTTGCTCTTGCCCGGCGTCAATACGGG
ATAATACCGCGCCACATAGCAGAACTTTAAAAGTGCTCATCATTGGAAAACGTTCTTCGGGGCGAAAACT
CTCAAGGATCTTACCGCTGTTGAGATCCAGTTCGATGTAACCCACTCGTGCACCCAACTGATCTTCAGCA
TCTTTTACTTTCACCAGCGTTTCTGGGTGAGCAAAAACAGGAAGGCAAAATGCCGCAAAAAAGGGAATAA
GGGCGACACGGAAATGTTGAATACTCATACTCTTCCTTTTTCAATATTATTGAAGCATTTATCAGGGTTA
TTGTCTCATGAGCGGATACATATTTGAATGTATTTAGAAAAATAAACAAATAGGGGTTCCGCGCACATTT
CCCCGAAAAGTGCCACCTGACGTCGACGGATCGGGAGATCTCCCGATCCCCTATGGTGCACTCTCAGTAC
AATCTGCTCTGATGCCGCATAGTTAAGCCAGTATCTGCTCCCTGCTTGTGTGTTGGAGGTCGCTGAGTAG
TGCGCGAGCAAAATTTAAGCTACAACAAGGCAAGGCTTGACCGACAATTGCATGAAGAATCTGCTTAGGG
TTAGGCGTTTTGCGCTGCTTCGCGATGTACGGGCCAGATATACGCGTT
Features (pLannotate 1.2.2; 21 found; start..end, strand, type, name):
      1..380     +  enhancer       CMV enhancer: human cytomegalovirus immediate early enhancer
    381..584     +  promoter       CMV promoter: human cytomegalovirus (CMV) immediate early promoter
    580..613     +  LTR            5' LTR (truncated) (fragment): truncated 5' long terminal repeat (LTR) from HIV-1
    629..647     +  promoter       T7 promoter: promoter for bacteriophage T7 RNA polymerase
    710..1150    +  CDS            GAL4 DNA binding domain: DNA binding domain of the GAL4 transcriptional activator; Saccharomyces cerevisiae GAL4 (truncated)
   1538..1556    -  promoter       SP6 promoter: promoter for bacteriophage SP6 RNA polymerase
   1582..1806    +  polyA_signal   bGH poly(A) signal: bovine growth hormone polyadenylation signal
   1810..1831    +  promoter       SV40 promoter (fragment): SV40 enhancer and early promoter
   1852..2280    +  rep_origin     f1 ori (sequence partly withheld): f1 bacteriophage origin of replication; arrow indicates direction of (+) strand synthesis
   2294..2623    +  promoter       SV40 promoter: SV40 enhancer and early promoter
   2690..3481    +  CDS            neo: KKA2_KLEPN - Also known as kan, nptII. Experimental evidence at protein level: Swiss-Prot protein existence level 1. Resistance to kanamycin, neomycin, paromomycin, ribostamycin, butirosin and gentamicin B. From Klebsiella pneumoniae.
   3505..3663    +  CDS            ble (fragment): BLE_KLEPN - Experimental evidence at protein level: Swiss-Prot protein existence level 1. Binding protein with a strong affinity to the bleomycin family of antibiotics. Binds to CL990; an antimitotic-antibiotic compound. From Klebsiella pneumoniae.
   3658..3779    +  polyA_signal   SV40 poly(A) signal: SV40 polyadenylation signal
   3852..3868    -  protein_bind   lac operator: The lac repressor binds to the lac operator to inhibit transcription in E. coli. This inhibition can be relieved by adding lactose or isopropyl-β-D-thiogalactopyranoside (IPTG). lac repressor encoded by lacI
   3876..3906    -  promoter       lac promoter: promoter for the E. coli lac operon
   3921..3942    -  protein_bind   CAP binding site: CAP binding activates transcription in the presence of cAMP. E. coli catabolite activator protein
   3955..4047    -  CDS            lacI (fragment): lac repressor; lacI; The lac repressor binds to the lac operator to inhibit transcription in E. coli. This inhibition can be relieved by adding lactose or isopropyl-β-D-thiogalactopyranoside (IPTG).
   4230..4818    -  rep_origin     ori: high-copy-number ColE1/pMB1/pBR322/pUC origin of replication
   4989..5849    -  CDS            AmpR: β-lactamase; bla; confers resistance to ampicillin, carbenicillin, and related antibiotics
   5850..5954    -  promoter       AmpR promoter: bla
   6013..6065    -  misc_feature   bom (fragment): basis of mobility region from pBR322
