[The description below was written by a language model from this plasmid's Addgene catalogue record and pLannotate feature annotations shown in this document.]
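Description:
pGAL4-DBD-OLIG2-Adel-IDR is a mammalian expression plasmid built on a pcDNA3.1 backbone that produces a fusion of the yeast GAL4 DNA-binding domain with the intrinsically disordered region (IDR) of human OLIG2, in a variant from which the alanine repeats have been deleted. The fusion is transcribed from the human cytomegalovirus immediate-early enhancer and promoter and terminated by the bovine growth hormone polyadenylation signal. The feature table annotates the GAL4 DNA-binding domain coding sequence just downstream of the CMV and T7 promoters. The OLIG2 segment is not annotated, but an unannotated stretch of a few hundred bases between the GAL4 domain and the reverse-oriented SP6 promoter is where the IDR insert presumably sits. The cloning sites used are not recorded.

In E. coli the plasmid is maintained at high copy through a ColE1/pUC-type origin and selected with ampicillin via the β-lactamase gene. An f1 origin is also present. For mammalian cells, an SV40 enhancer/early promoter drives a neomycin phosphotransferase gene followed by the SV40 poly(A) signal, a cassette that can support G418 selection of stable transfectants. Short hits such as the ble, lacI, HIV-1 LTR and bom fragments appear to be backbone remnants rather than functional elements.

GAL4-DBD fusions of this type are commonly used to tether a test domain to UAS-containing reporters and measure its transactivation capacity. The record itself states only that the plasmid expresses the fusion. It was deposited with a study of transcriptional condensates in human repeat expansion disease, which suggests it serves to compare the alanine-deleted IDR with other OLIG2 IDR variants.
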