Addgene plasmid #145249: pGAL4-DBD-OLIG2-Adel-IDR
Purpose: Expresses fusion of GAL4 DNA-binding domain and OLIG2-Adel IDR
Depositing lab: Denes Hnisz. Depositing organization: Max Planck Institute for Molecular Genetics. Publication: Unblending of Transcriptional Condensates in Human Repeat Expansion Disease. Basu S, Mackowiak SD, Niskanen H, Knezevic D, Asimi V, Grosswendt S, Geertsema H, Ali S, Jerkovic I, Ewers H, Mundlos S, Meissner A, Ibrahim DM, Hnisz D. Cell. 2020 May 28;181(5):1062-1079.e30. doi: 10.1016/j.cell.2020.04.018. Epub 2020 May 7. PubMed 32386547.
Backbone
  Vector backbone: pcDNA3.1
  Vector type: Mammalian Expression
Growth in bacteria
  Bacterial resistance: Ampicillin, 100 μg/mL
  Growth temperature: 37°C
  Growth strain: DH5alpha
  Copy number: High Copy
Gene/Insert
  Gene/Insert name: OLIG2-Adel-IDR
  Species: H. sapiens (human)
  Mutation: A-repeats deleted
  Entrez Gene: OLIG2 (a.k.a. BHLHB1, OLIGO2, PRKCBP2, RACK17, bHLHe19)
  Cloning method: Restriction Enzyme; 5′ cloning site Unknown (unknown if destroyed)
  Sequencing primers: 5′ agactgatatgcctctaaca; 3′ GAGAAAGGAAGGGAAGAAAGCG
Terms and licenses: Academic/Nonprofit Terms; Industry Terms: Not Available to Industry
How to cite: pGAL4-DBD-OLIG2-Adel-IDR was a gift from Denes Hnisz (Addgene plasmid # 145249 ; http://n2t.net/addgene:145249 ; RRID:Addgene_145249)
